>Addgene plasmid #223386 | pYPQAT14 | addgene full sequence | sequence record 454178 | Addgene NGS Result
CTACTTTATGCGACTAAAACACGCGACAAGAAAACGCCAGGAAAAGGGCAGGGCGGCAGCCTGTCGCGTA
ACTTAGGACTTGTGCGACATGTCGTTTTCAGAAGACGGCTGCACTGAACGTCAGAAGCCGACTGCACTAT
AGCAGCGGAGGGGTTGGATCAAAGTACTTTGATCCCGAGGGGAACCCTGTGGTTGGCATGCACATACAAA
TGGACGAACGGATAAACCTTTTCACGCCCTTTTAAATATCCGATTATTCTAATAAACGCTCTTTTCTCTT
AGGTTTACCCGCCAATATATCCTGTCAAACACTGATAGTTTAAACTGAAGGCGGGAAACGACAATCTGAT
CCAAGCTCAAGCTGCTCTAGCATTCGCCATTCAGGCTGCGCAACTGTTGGGAAGGGCGATCGGTGCGGGC
CTCTTCGCTATTACGCCAGCTGGCGAAAGGGGGATGTGCTGCAAGGCGATTAAGTTGGGTAACGCCAGGG
TTTTCCCAGTCACGACGTTGTAAAACGACGGCCAGTGCCAAGCTTGCATGCCTGCAGTGCAGCGTGACCC
GGTCGTGCCCCTCTCTAGAGATAATGAGCATTGCATGTCTAAGTTATAAAAAATTACCACATATTTTTTT
TGTCACACTTGTTTGAAGTGCAGTTTATCTATCTTTATACATATATTTAAACTTTACTCTACGAATAATA
TAATCTATAGTACTACAATAATATCAGTGTTTTAGAGAATCATATAAATGAACAGTTAGACATGGTCTAA
AGGACAATTGAGTATTTTGACAACAGGACTCTACAGTTTTATCTTTTTAGTGTGCATGTGTTCTCCTTTT
TTTTTGCAAATAGCTTCACCTATATAATACTTCATCCATTTTATTAGTACATCCATTTAGGGTTTAGGGT
TAATGGTTTTTATAGACTAATTTTTTTAGTACATCTATTTTATTCTATTTTAGCCTCTAAATTAAGAAAA
CTAAAACTCTATTTTAGTTTTTTTATTTAATAATTTAGATATAAAATAGAATAAAATAAAGTGACTAAAA
ATTAAACAAATACCCTTTAAGAAATTAAAAAAACTAAGGAAACATTTTTCTTGTTTCGAGTAGATAATGC
CAGCCTGTTAAACGCCGTCGACGAGTCTAACGGACACCAACCAGCGAACCAGCAGCGTCGCGTCGGGCCA
AGCGAAGCAGACGGCACGGCATCTCTGTCGCTGCCTCTGGACCCCTCTCGAGAGTTCCGCTCCACCGTTG
GACTTGCTCCGCTGTCGGCATCCAGAAATTGCGTGGCGGAGCGGCAGACGTGAGCCGGCACGGCAGGCGG
CCTCCTCCTCCTCTCACGGCACCGGCAGCTACGGGGGATTCCTTTCCCACCGCTCCTTCGCTTTCCCTTC
CTCGCCCGCCGTAATAAATAGACACCCCCTCCACACCCTCTTTCCCCAACCTCGTGTTGTTCGGAGCGCA
CACACACACAACCAGATCTCCCCCAAATCCACCCGTCGGCACCTCCGCTTCAAGGTACGCCGCTCGTCCY
CCCCCCCCCCCCCCTCTCTACCTTCTCTAGATCGGCGTTCCGGTCCATGGTTAGGGCCCGGTAGTTCTAC
TTCTGTTCATGTTTGTGTTAGATCCGTGTTTGTGTTAGATCCGTGCTGCTAGCGTTCGTACACGGATGCG
ACCTGTACGTCAGACACGTTCTGATTGCTAACTTGCCAGTGTTTCTCTTTGGGGAATCCTGGGATGGCTC
TAGCCGTTCCGCAGACGGGATCGATTTCATGATTTTTTTTGTTTCGTTGCATAGGGTTTGGTTTGCCCTT
TTCCTTTATTTCAATATATGCCGTGCACTTGTTTGTCGGGTCATCTTTTCATGCTTTTTTTTGTCTTGGT
TGTGATGATGTGGTCTGGTTGGGCGGTCGTTCTAGATCGGAGTAGAATTAATTCTGTTTCAAACTACCTG
GTGGATTTATTAATTTTGGATCTGTATGTGTGTGCCATACATATTCATAGTTACGAATTGAAGATGATGG
ATGGAAATATCGATCTAGGATAGGTATACATGTTGATGCGGGTTTTACTGATGCATATACAGAGATGCTT
TTTGTTCGCTTGGTTGTGATGATGTGGTGTGGTTGGGCGGTCGTTCATTCGTTCTAGATCGGAGTAGAAT
ACTGTTTCAAACTACCTGGTGTATTTATTAATTTTGGAACTGTATGTGTGTGTCATACATCTTCATAGTT
ACGAGTTTAAGATGGATGGAAATATCGATCTAGGATAGGTATACATGTTGATGTGGGTTTTACTGATGCA
TATACATGATGGCATATGCAGCATCTATTCATATGCTCTAACCTTGAGTACCTATCTATTATAATAAACA
AGTATGTTTTATAATTATTTTGATCTTGATATACTTGGATGATGGCATATGCAGCAGCTATATGTGGATT
TTTTTAGCCCTGCCTTCATACGCTATTTATTTGCTTGGTACTGTTTCTTTTGTCGATGCTCACCCTGTTG
TTTGGTGTTACTTCTGCAGGTCGACTCTAGAGGATCCCCTCGAGGCGCGCCAAGCTATCAAACAAGTTTG
TACAAAAAAGCAGGCTCCGAATTCGCCCTTCATGGAGGCCTCTCCGGCTTCAGGTCCTCGCCATCTCATG
GACCCCCATATCTTTACCTCCAATTTCAATAACGGCATTGGCAGGCACAAGACATACCTCTGTTATGAGG
TCGAGCGGCTCGATAACGGAACCTCAGTGAAGATGGACCAACACAGGGGTTTCCTTCATAACCAAGCGAA
AAATCTCCTTTGCGGTTTCTATGGGCGGCACGCGGAGCTGAGATTCTTGGATTTGGTCCCGAGCCTCCAG
CTGGATCCCGCGCAAATATACCGCGTCACTTGGTTCATATCATGGAGCCCGTGCTTTAGCTGGGGGTGTG
CCGGTGAGGTTCGCGCGTTCCTCCAGGAAAACACCCATGTTCGCCTCCGGATTTTCGCAGCGAGGATTTT
CGACTATGATCCACTTTACAAAGAGGCCCTCCAAATGCTTAGAGATGCTGGGGCTCAAGTTTCAATTATG
ACATACGACGAGTTTAAGCATTGTTGGGACACTTTTGTCGATCATCAGGGTTGTCCCTTCCAGCCGTGGG
ATGGTCTTGATGAGCATTCGCAAGCTTTGAGTGGCAGGCTTCGCGCGATACTTCAGAACCAGGGTAACTC
AGGTTCTGAGACGCCTGGCACAAGTGAGTCAGCAACACCCGAGTCCACCATGGATTACAAGGACCACGAC
GGGGATTACAAGGACCACGACATTGATTACAAGGATGATGATGACAAGATGGCTCCGAAGAAGAAGAGGA
AGGTTGGCATCCACGGGGTGCCAGCTGCTGACAAGAAGTACTCGATCGGCCTCGCTATTGGGACTAACTC
TGTTGGCTGGGCCGTGATCACCGACGAGTACAAGGTGCCCTCAAAGAAGTTCAAGGTCCTGGGCAACACC
GATCGGCATTCCATCAAGAAGAATCTCATTGGCGCTCTCCTGTTCGACAGCGGCGAGACGGCTGAGGCTA
CGCGGCTCAAGCGCACCGCCCGCAGGCGGTACACGCGCAGGAAGAATCGCATCTGCTACCTGCAGGAGAT
TTTCTCCAACGAGATGGCGAAGGTTGACGATTCTTTCTTCCACAGGCTGGAGGAGTCATTCCTCGTGGAG
GAGGATAAGAAGCACGAGCGGCATCCAATCTTCGGCAACATTGTCGACGAGGTTGCCTACCACGAGAAGT
ACCCTACGATCTACCATCTGCGGAAGAAGCTCGTGGACTCCACAGATAAGGCGGACCTCCGCCTGATCTA
CCTCGCTCTGGCCCACATGATTAAGTTCAGGGGCCATTTCCTGATCGAGGGGGATCTCAACCCGGACAAT
AGCGATGTTGACAAGCTGTTCATCCAGCTCGTGCAGACGTACAACCAGCTCTTCGAGGAGAACCCCATTA
ATGCGTCAGGCGTCGACGCGAAGGCTATCCTGTCCGCTAGGCTCTCGAAGTCTCGGCGCCTCGAGAACCT
GATCGCCCAGCTGCCGGGCGAGAAGAAGAACGGCCTGTTCGGGAATCTCATTGCGCTCAGCCTGGGGCTC
ACGCCCAACTTCAAGTCGAATTTCGATCTCGCTGAGGACGCCAAGCTGCAGCTCTCCAAGGACACATACG
ACGATGACCTGGATAACCTCCTGGCCCAGATCGGCGATCAGTACGCGGACCTGTTCCTCGCTGCCAAGAA
TCTGTCGGACGCCATCCTCCTGTCTGATATTCTCAGGGTGAACACCGAGATTACGAAGGCTCCGCTCTCA
GCCTCCATGATCAAGCGCTACGACGAGCACCATCAGGATCTGACCCTCCTGAAGGCGCTGGTCAGGCAGC
AGCTCCCCGAGAAGTACAAGGAGATCTTCTTCGATCAGTCGAAGAACGGCTACGCTGGGTACATTGACGG
CGGGGCCTCTCAGGAGGAGTTCTACAAGTTCATCAAGCCGATTCTGGAGAAGATGGACGGCACGGAGGAG
CTGCTGGTGAAGCTCAATCGCGAGGACCTCCTGAGGAAGCAGCGGACATTCGATAACGGCAGCATCCCAC
ACCAGATTCATCTCGGGGAGCTGCACGCTATCCTGAGGAGGCAGGAGGACTTCTACCCTTTCCTCAAGGA
TAACCGCGAGAAGATCGAGAAGATTCTGACTTTCAGGATCCCGTACTACGTCGGCCCACTCGCTAGGGGC
AACTCCCGCTTCGCTTGGATGACCCGCAAGTCAGAGGAGACGATCACGCCGTGGAACTTCGAGGAGGTGG
TCGACAAGGGCGCTAGCGCTCAGTCGTTCATCGAGAGGATGACGAATTTCGACAAGAACCTGCCAAATGA
GAAGGTGCTCCCTAAGCACTCGCTCCTGTACGAGTACTTCACAGTCTACAACGAGCTGACTAAGGTGAAG
TATGTGACCGAGGGCATGAGGAAGCCGGCTTTCCTGTCTGGGGAGCAGAAGAAGGCCATCGTGGACCTCC
TGTTCAAGACCAACCGGAAGGTCACGGTTAAGCAGCTCAAGGAGGACTACTTCAAGAAGATTGAGTGCTT
CGATTCGGTCGAGATCTCTGGCGTTGAGGACCGCTTCAACGCCTCCCTGGGGACCTACCACGATCTCCTG
AAGATCATTAAGGATAAGGACTTCCTGGACAACGAGGAGAATGAGGATATCCTCGAGGACATTGTGCTGA
CACTCACTCTGTTCGAGGACCGGGAGATGATCGAGGAGCGCCTGAAGACTTACGCCCATCTCTTCGATGA
CAAGGTCATGAAGCAGCTCAAGAGGAGGAGGTACACCGGCTGGGGGAGGCTGAGCAGGAAGCTCATCAAC
GGCATTCGGGACAAGCAGTCCGGGAAGACGATCCTCGACTTCCTGAAGAGCGATGGCTTCGCGAACCGCA
ATTTCATGCAGCTGATTCACGATGACAGCCTCACATTCAAGGAGGATATCCAGAAGGCTCAGGTGAGCGG
CCAGGGGGACTCGCTGCACGAGCATATCGCGAACCTCGCTGGCTCGCCAGCTATCAAGAAGGGGATTCTG
CAGACCGTGAAGGTTGTGGACGAGCTGGTGAAGGTCATGGGCAGGCACAAGCCTGAGAACATCGTCATTG
AGATGGCCCGGGAGAATCAGACCACGCAGAAGGGCCAGAAGAACTCACGCGAGAGGATGAAGAGGATCGA
GGAGGGCATTAAGGAGCTGGGGTCCCAGATCCTCAAGGAGCACCCGGTGGAGAACACGCAGCTGCAGAAT
GAGAAGCTCTACCTGTACTACCTCCAGAATGGCCGCGATATGTATGTGGACCAGGAGCTGGATATTAACA
GGCTCAGCGATTACGACGTCGATCATATCGTTCCACAGTCATTCCTGAAGGATGACTCCATTGACAACAA
GGTCCTCACCAGGTCGGACAAGAACCGGGGCAAGTCTGATAATGTTCCTTCAGAGGAGGTCGTTAAGAAG
ATGAAGAACTACTGGCGCCAGCTCCTGAATGCCAAGCTGATCACGCAGCGGAAGTTCGATAACCTCACAA
AGGCTGAGAGGGGCGGGCTCTCTGAGCTGGACAAGGCGGGCTTCATCAAGAGGCAGCTGGTCGAGACACG
GCAGATCACTAAGCACGTTGCGCAGATTCTCGACTCACGGATGAACACTAAGTACGATGAGAATGACAAG
CTGATCCGCGAGGTGAAGGTCATCACCCTGAAGTCAAAGCTCGTCTCCGACTTCAGGAAGGATTTCCAGT
TCTACAAGGTTCGGGAGATCAACAATTACCACCATGCCCATGACGCGTACCTGAACGCGGTGGTCGGCAC
AGCTCTGATCAAGAAGTACCCAAAGCTCGAGAGCGAGTTCGTGTACGGGGACTACAAGGTTTACGATGTG
AGGAAGATGATCGCCAAGTCGGAGCAGGAGATTGGCAAGGCTACCGCCAAGTACTTCTTCTACTCTAACA
TTATGAATTTCTTCAAGACAGAGATCACTCTGGCCAATGGCGAGATCCGGAAGCGCCCCCTCATCGAGAC
GAACGGCGAGACGGGGGAGATCGTGTGGGACAAGGGCAGGGATTTCGCGACCGTCAGGAAGGTTCTCTCC
ATGCCACAAGTGAATATCGTCAAGAAGACAGAGGTCCAGACTGGCGGGTTCTCTAAGGAGTCAATTCTGC
CTAAGCGGAACAGCGACAAGCTCATCGCCCGCAAGAAGGACTGGGATCCGAAGAAGTACGGCGGGTTCGA
CAGCCCCACTGTGGCCTACTCGGTCCTGGTTGTGGCGAAGGTTGAGAAGGGCAAGTCCAAGAAGCTCAAG
AGCGTGAAGGAGCTGCTGGGGATCACGATTATGGAGCGCTCCAGCTTCGAGAAGAACCCGATCGATTTCC
TGGAGGCGAAGGGCTACAAGGAGGTGAAGAAGGACCTGATCATTAAGCTCCCCAAGTACTCACTCTTCGA
GCTGGAGAACGGCAGGAAGCGGATGCTGGCTTCCGCTGGCGAGCTGCAGAAGGGGAACGAGCTGGCTCTG
CCGTCCAAGTATGTGAACTTCCTCTACCTGGCCTCCCACTACGAGAAGCTCAAGGGCAGCCCCGAGGACA
ACGAGCAGAAGCAGCTGTTCGTCGAGCAGCACAAGCATTACCTCGACGAGATCATTGAGCAGATTTCCGA
GTTCTCCAAGCGCGTGATCCTGGCCGACGCGAATCTGGATAAGGTCCTCTCCGCGTACAACAAGCACCGC
GACAAGCCAATCAGGGAGCAGGCTGAGAATATCATTCATCTCTTCACCCTGACGAACCTCGGCGCCCCTG
CTGCTTTCAAGTACTTCGACACAACTATCGATCGCAAGAGGTACACAAGCACTAAGGAGGTCCTGGACGC
GACCCTCATCCACCAGTCGATTACCGGCCTCTACGAGACGCGCATCGACCTGTCTCAGCTCGGGGGCGAC
AAGCGGCCAGCGGCGACGAAGAAGGCGGGGCAGGCGAAGAAGAAGAAGGGAGACGGATCAGGCGGGTCAA
CAAACCTCAGTGACATCATAGAGAAGGAAACTGGTAAGCAACTGGTTATTCAAGAGAGCATTCTGATGCT
CCCTGAGGAAGTCGAGGAAGTTATAGGAAACAAGCCTGAGAGCGATATACTCGTGCATACGGCGTATGAC
GAGAGCACGGATGAAAATGTGATGCTCTTGACCAGCGATGCGCCAGAATATAAACCCTGGGCACTGGTTA
TTCAGGACTCTAACGGGGAAAATAAAATCAAGATGCTCTCAGGTGGCTCCCCAAAGAAGAAACGCAAGGT
TTAGTGGCGGCCGCCGACGTCCGATCGTTCAAACATTTGGCAATAAAGTTTCTTAAGATTGAATCCTGTT
GCCGGTCTTGCGATGATTATCATATAATTTCTGTTGAATTACGTTAAGCATGTAATAATTAACATGTAAT
GCATGACGTTATTTATGAGATGGGTTTTTATGATTAGAGTCCCGCAATTATACATTTAATACGCGATAGA
AAACAAAATATAGCGCGCAAACTAGGATAAATTATCGCGCGCGGTGTCATCTATGTTACTAGATCGGGAA
TTGATCCCCCCTCGACAGCTTCCGGAAAGGGCGAATTCGCAACTTTGTATACAAAAGTTGCCCCATGGCG
TTCCCTCTAGATAACGCAGGATCCTATTTACTTTAAATTTTTCTTATGGCTCAGCCTGTGATGGATAACT
GAATCAAACAAATGGCGTCTGGGTTTAAGAACATCTGTTTTGGCTATGTTGGACGAAACAAGTGAACTTT
TAGGATCAACTTCCGTTTATATACGGAGCTTATATCGAGCAATAAGATAAGTGGGCTTTTTATGTAATTT
AATGGGCTATCGTCCATATATTCACTAATACCCATGCCCAGTACCCATGTATGCGTTTCATATAAGCTCC
TAATTTCTCCCACATCGCTCAAATCTAAACAAATCTTGTTGTATATATAACACTGAGGGAGCACCATTGG
TCAGAGACCGGCGCCGCTACAGGGCGCGTCCCATTCGCCATTCAGGCTGCGCAACTGTTGGGAAGGGCGA
TCGGTGCGGGCCTCTTCGCTATTACGCCAGCTGGCGAAAGGGGGATGTGCTGCAAGGCGATTAAGTTGGG
TAACGCCAGGGTTTTCCCAGTCACGACGTTGTAAAACGACGGCCAGTGAGCGCGCGTAATACGACTCACT
ATAGGGCGAATTGGGTACCGGGCCCCCCCTCGAGGTCCTCCAGCTTTTGTTCCCTTTAGTGAGGGTTAAT
TGCGCGCTTGGCGTAATCATGGTCATAGCTGTTTCCTGTGTGAAATTGTTATCCGCTCACAATTCCACAC
AACATACGAGCCGGAAGCATAAAGTGTAAAGCCTGGGGTGCCTAATGAGTGAGCTAACTCACATTAATTG
CGTTGCGCTCACTGCCCGCTTTCCACCGGTGGTCTCTGTTTTAGAGCTAGAAATAGCAAGTTAAAATAAG
GCTAGTCCGTTATCAACTTGAAAAAGTGGCACCGAGTCGGTGCTTTTTTTTCCCTTTCCTTTTTTCTTTT
TTTTGCCATAAACTTAAATTTGTATATCGATCATTGTAGATATTGAAAACCTAGAACAAACCAACATCCA
TGTGAATGTCTTTCATGACTGATTTAGAGATAATTCTTGAATTTTGGAACTAGAATCTATAATGAGCCTA
AATTAAAACATTGTGAACTAGTAAGGGCGAATTCGACCCAGCTTTCTTGTACAAAGTGGTTCGATAATTC
TTAATTAACTAGTTCTAGAGCGGCCGCCACCGCGGTGGAGCTCGAATTCGTAATCATGTCATAGCTGTTT
CCTGTGTGAAATTGTTATCCGCTCACAATTCCACACAACATACGAGCCGGAAGCATAAAGTGTAAAGCCT
GGGGTGCCTAATGAGTGAGCTAACTCACATTAATTGCGTTGCGCTCACTGCCCGCTTTCCAGTCGGGAAA
CCTGTCGTGCCAGCTGCATTAATGAATCGGCCAACGCGCGGGGAGAGGCGGTTTGCGTATTGGCTAGAGC
AGCTTGCCAACATGGTGGAGCACGACACTCTCGTCTACTCCAAGAATATCAAAGATACAGTCTCAGAAGA
CCAAAGGGCTATTGAGACTTTTCAACAAAGGGTAATATCGGGAAACCTCCTCGGATTCCATTGCCCAGCT
ATCTGTCACTTCATCAAAAGGACAGTAGAAAAGGAAGGTGGCACCTACAAATGCCATCATTGCGATAAAG
GAAAGGCTATCGTTCAAGATGCCTCTGCCGACAGTGGTCCCAAAGATGGACCCCCACCCACGAGGAGCAT
CGTGGAAAAAGAAGACGTTCCAACCACGTCTTCAAAGCAAGTGGATTGATGTGAACATGGTGGAGCACGA
CACTCTCGTCTACTCCAAGAATATCAAAGATACAGTCTCAGAAGACCAAAGGGCTATTGAGACTTTTCAA
CAAAGGGTAATATCGGGAAACCTCCTCGGATTCCATTGCCCAGCTATCTGTCACTTCATCAAAAGGACAG
TAGAAAAGGAAGGTGGCACCTACAAATGCCATCATTGCGATAAAGGAAAGGCTATCGTTCAAGATGCCTC
TGCCGACAGTGGTCCCAAAGATGGACCCCCACCCACGAGGAGCATCGTGGAAAAAGAAGACGTTCCAACC
ACGTCTTCAAAGCAAGTGGATTGATGTGATATCTCCACTGACGTAAGGGATGACGCACAATCCCACTATC
CTTCGCAAGACCCTTCCTCTATATAAGGAAGTTCATTTCATTTGGAGAGGACACGCTGAAATCACCAGTC
TCTCTCTACAAATCTATCTCTCTCGAGTCTACCATGAGCCCAGAACGACGCCCGGCCGACATCCGCCGTG
CCACCGAGGCGGACATGCCGGCGGTCTGCACCATCGTCAACCACTACATCGAGACAAGCACGGTCAACTT
CCGTACCGAGCCGCAGGAACCGCAGGAGTGGACGGACGACCTCGTCCGTCTGCGGGAGCGCTATCCCTGG
CTCGTCGCCGAGGTGGACGGCGAGGTCGCCGGCATCGCCTACGCGGGCCCCTGGAAGGCACGCAACGCCT
ACGACTGGACGGCCGAGTCGACCGTGTACGTCTCCCCCCGCCACCAGCGGACGGGACTGGGCTCCACGCT
CTACACCCACCTGCTGAAGTCCCTGGAGGCACAGGGCTTCAAGAGCGTGGTCGCTGTCATCGGGCTGCCC
AACGACCCGAGCGTGCGCATGCACGAGGCGCTCGGATATGCCCCCCGCGGCATGCTGCGGGCGGCCGGCT
TCAAGCACGGGAACTGGCATGACGTGGGTTTCTGGCAGCTGGACTTCAGCCTGCCGGTACCGCCCCGTCC
GGTCCTGCCCGTCACCGAGATTTGACTCGAGTTTCTCCATAATAATGTGTGAGTAGTTCCCAGATAAGGG
AATTAGGGTTCCTATAGGGTTTCGCTCATGTGTTGAGCATATAAGAAACCCTTAGTATGTATTTGTATTT
GTAAAATACTTCTATCAATAAAATTTCTAATTCCTAAAACCAAAATCCAGTACTAAAATCCAGATCCCCC
GAATTAATTCGGCGTTAATTCAGTACATTAAAAACGTCCGCAATGTGTTATTAAGTTGTCTAAGCGTCAA
TTTGTTTACACCACAATATATCCTGCCACCAGCCAGCCAACAGCTCCCCGACCGGCAGCTCGGCACAAAA
TCACCACTCGATACAGGCAGCCCATCAGTCCGGGACGGCGTCAGCGGGAGAGCCGTTGTAAGGCGGCAGA
CTTTGCTCATGTTACCGATGCTATTCGGAAGAACGGCAACTAAGCTGCCGGGTTTGAAACACGGATGATC
TCGCGGAGGGTAGCATGTTGATTGTAACGATGACAGAGCGTTGCTGCCTGTGATCACCGCGGTTTCAAAA
TCGGCTCCGTCGATACTATGTTATACGCCAACTTTGAAAACAACTTTGAAAAAGCTGTTTTCTGGTATTT
AAGGTTTTAGAATGCAAGGAACAGTGAATTGGAGTTCGTCTTGTTATAATTAGCTTCTTGGGGTATCTTT
AAATACTGTAGAAAAGAGGAAGGAAATAATAAATGGCTAAAATGAGAATATCACCGGAATTGAAAAAACT
GATCGAAAAATACCGCTGCGTAAAAGATACGGAAGGAATGTCTCCTGCTAAGGTATATAAGCTGGTGGGA
GAAAATGAAAACCTATATTTAAAAATGACGGACAGCCGGTATAAAGGGACCACCTATGATGTGGAACGGG
AAAAGGACATGATGCTATGGCTGGAAGGAAAGCTGCCTGTTCCAAAGGTCCTGCACTTTGAACGGCATGA
TGGCTGGAGCAATCTGCTCATGAGTGAGGCCGATGGCGTCCTTTGCTCGGAAGAGTATGAAGATGAACAA
AGCCCTGAAAAGATTATCGAGCTGTATGCGGAGTGCATCAGGCTCTTTCACTCCATCGACATATCGGATT
GTCCCTATACGAATAGCTTAGACAGCCGCTTAGCCGAATTGGATTACTTACTGAATAACGATCTGGCCGA
TGTGGATTGCGAAAACTGGGAAGAAGACACTCCATTTAAAGATCCGCGCGAGCTGTATGATTTTTTAAAG
ACGGAAAAGCCCGAAGAGGAACTTGTCTTTTCCCACGGCGACCTGGGAGACAGCAACATCTTTGTGAAAG
ATGGCAAAGTAAGTGGCTTTATTGATCTTGGGAGAAGCGGCAGGGCGGACAAGTGGTATGACATTGCCTT
CTGCGTCCGGTCGATCAGGGAGGATATCGGGGAAGAACAGTATGTCGAGCTATTTTTTGACTTACTGGGG
ATCAAGCCTGATTGGGAGAAAATAAAATATTATATTTTACTGGATGAATTGTTTTAGTACCTAGAATGCA
TGACCAAAATCCCTTAACGTGAGTTTTCGTTCCACTGAGCGTCAGACCCCGTAGAAAAGATCAAAGGATC
TTCTTGAGATCCTTTTTTTCTGCGCGTAATCTGCTGCTTGCAAACAAAAAAACCACCGCTACCAGCGGTG
GTTTGTTTGCCGGATCAAGAGCTACCAACTCTTTTTCCGAAGGTAACTGGCTTCAGCAGAGCGCAGATAC
CAAATACTGTCCTTCTAGTGTAGCCGTAGTTAGGCCACCACTTCAAGAACTCTGTAGCACCGCCTACATA
CCTCGCTCTGCTAATCCTGTTACCAGTGGCTGCTGCCAGTGGCGATAAGTCGTGTCTTACCGGGTTGGAC
TCAAGACGATAGTTACCGGATAAGGCGCAGCGGTCGGGCTGAACGGGGGGTTCGTGCACACAGCCCAGCT
TGGAGCGAACGACCTACACCGAACTGAGATACCTACAGCGTGAGCTATGAGAAAGCGCCACGCTTCCCGA
AGGGAGAAAGGCGGACAGGTATCCGGTAAGCGGCAGGGTCGGAACAGGAGAGCGCACGAGGGAGCTTCCA
GGGGGAAACGCCTGGTATCTTTATAGTCCTGTCGGGTTTCGCCACCTCTGACTTGAGCGTCGATTTTTGT
GATGCTCGTCAGGGGGGCGGAGCCTATGGAAAAACGCCAGCAACGCGGCCTTTTTACGGTTCCTGGCCTT
TTGCTGGCCTTTTGCTCACATGTTCTTTCCTGCGTTATCCCCTGATTCTGTGGATAACCGTATTACCGCC
TTTGAGTGAGCTGATACCGCTCGCCGCAGCCGAACGACCGAGCGCAGCGAGTCAGTGAGCGAGGAAGCGG
AAGAGCGCCTGATGCGGTATTTTCTCCTTACGCATCTGTGCGGTATTTCACACCGCATATGGTGCACTCT
CAGTACAATCTGCTCTGATGCCGCATAGTTAAGCCAGTATACACTCCGCTATCGCTACGTGACTGGGTCA
TGGCTGCGCCCCGACACCCGCCAACACCCGCTGACGCGCCCTGACGGGCTTGTCTGCTCCCGGCATCCGC
TTACAGACAAGCTGTGACCGTCTCCGGGAGCTGCATGTGTCAGAGGTTTTCACCGTCATCACCGAAACGC
GCGAGGCAGGGTGCCTTGATGTGGGCGCCGGCGGTCGAGTGGCGACGGCGCGGCTTGTCCGCGCCCTGGT
AGATTGCCTGGCCGTAGGCCAGCCATTTTTGAGCGGCCAGCGGCCGCGATAGGCCGACGCGAAGCGGCGG
GGCGTAGGGAGCGCAGCGACCGAAGGGTAGGCGCTTTTTGCAGCTCTTCGGCTGTGCGCTGGCCAGACAG
TTATGCACAGGCCAGGCGGGTTTTAAGAGTTTTAATAAGTTTTAAAGAGTTTTAGGCGGAAAAATCGCCT
TTTTTCTCTTTTATATCAGTCACTTACATGTGTGACCGGTTCCCAATGTACGGCTTTGGGTTCCCAATGT
ACGGGTTCCGGTTCCCAATGTACGGCTTTGGGTTCCCAATGTACGTGCTATCCACAGGAAACAGACCTTT
TCGACCTTTTTCCCCTGCTAGGGCAATTTGCCCTAGCATCTGCTCCGTACATTAGGAACCGGCGGATGCT
TCGCCCTCGATCAGGTTGCGGTAGCGCATGACTAGGATCGGGCCAGCCTGCCCCGCCTCCTCCTTCAAAT
CGTACTCCGGCAGGTCATTTGACCCGATCAGCTTGCGCACGGTGAAACAGAACTTCTTGAACTCTCCGGC
GCTGCCACTGCGTTCGTAGATCGTCTTGAACAACCATCTGGCTTCTGCCTTGCCTGCGGCGCGGCGTGCC
AGGCGGTAGAGAAAACGGCCGATGCCGGGATCGATCAAAAAGTAATCGGGGTGAACCGTCAGCACGTCCG
GGTTCTTGCCTTCTGTGATCTCGCGGTACATCCAATCAGCTAGCTCGATCTCGATGTACTCCGGCCGCCC
GGTTTCGCTCTTTACGATCTTGTAGCGGCTAATCAAGGCTTCACCCTCGGATACCGTCACCAGGCGGCCG
TTCTTGGCCTTCTTCGTACGCTGCATGGCAACGTGCGTGGTGTTTAACCGAATGCAGGTTTCTACCAGGT
CGTCTTTCTGCTTTCCGCCATCGGCTCGCCGGCAGAACTTGAGTACGTCCGCAACGTGTGGACGGAACAC
GCGGCCGGGCTTGTCTCCCTTCCCTTCCCGGTATCGGTTCATGGATTCGGTTAGATGGGAAACCGCCATC
AGTACCAGGTCGTAATCCCACACACTGGCCATGCCGGCCGGCCCTGCGGAAACCTCTACGTGCCCGTCTG
GAAGCTCGTAGCGGATCACCTCGCCAGCTCGTCGGTCACGCTTCGACAGACGGAAAACGGCCACGTCCAT
GATGCTGCGACTATCGCGGGTGCCCACGTCATAGAGCATCGGAACGAAAAAATCTGGTTGCTCGTCGCCC
TTGGGCGGCTTCCTAATCGACGGCGCACCGGCTGCCGGCGGTTGCCGGGATTCTTTGCGGATTCGATCAG
CGGCCGCTTGCCACGATTCACCGGGGCGTGCTTCTGCCTCGATGCGTTGCCGCTGGGCGGCCTGCGCGGC
CTTCAACTTCTCCACCAGGTCATCACCCAGCGCCGCGCCGATTTGTACCGGGCCGGATGGTTTGCGACCG
CTCACGCCGATTCCTCGGGCTTGGGGGTTCCAGTGCCATTGCAGGGCCGGCAGGCAACCCAGCCGCTTAC
GCCTGGCCAACCGCCCGTTCCTCCACACATGGGGCATTCCACGGCGTCGGTGCCTGGTTGTTCTTGATTT
TCCATGCCGCCTCCTTTAGCCGCTAAAATTCATCTACTCATTTATTCATTTGCTCATTTACTCTGGTAGC
TGCGCGATGTATTCAGATAGCAGCTCGGTAATGGTCTTGCCTTGGCGTACCGCGTACATCTTCAGCTTGG
TGTGATCCTCCGCCGGCAACTGAAAGTTGACCCGCTTCATGGCTGGCGTGTCTGCCAGGCTGGCCAACGT
TGCAGCCTTGCTGCTGCGTGCGCTCGGACGGCCGGCACTTAGCGTGTTTGTGCTTTTGCTCATTTTCTCT
TTACCTCATTAACTCAAATGAGTTTTGATTTAATTTCAGCGGCCAGCGCCTGGACCTCGCGGGCAGCGTC
GCCCTCGGGTTCTGATTCAAGAACGGTTGTGCCGGCGGCGGCAGTGCCTGGGTAGCTCACGCGCTGCGTG
ATACGGGACTCAAGAATGGGCAGCTCGTACCCGGCCAGCGCCTCGGCAACCTCACCGCCGATGCGCGTGC
CTTTGATCGCCCGCGACACGACAAAGGCCGCTTGTAGCCTTCCATCCGTGACCTCAATGCGCTGCTTAAC
CAGCTCCACCAGGTCGGCGGTGGCCCATATGTCGTAAGGGCTTGGCTGCACCGGAATCAGCACGAAGTCG
GCTGCCTTGATCGCGGACACAGCCAAGTCCGCCGCCTGGGGCGCTCCGTCGATCACTACGAAGTCGCGCC
GGCCGATGGCCTTCACGTCGCGGTCAATCGTCGGGCGGTCGATGCCGACAACGGTTAGCGGTTGATCTTC
CCGCACGGCCGCCCAATCGCGGGCACTGCCCTGGGGATCGGAATCGACTAACAGAACATCGGCCCCGGCG
AGTTGCAGGGCGCGGGCTAGATGGGTTGCGATGGTCGTCTTGCCTGACCCGCCTTTCTGGTTAAGTACAG
CGATAACCTTCATGCGTTCCCCTTGCGTATTTGTTTATTTACTCATCGCATCATATACGCAGCGACCGCA
TGACGCAAGCTGTTTTACTCAAATACACATCACCTTTTTAGACGGCGGCGCTCGGTTTCTTCAGCGGCCA
AGCTGGCCGGCCAGGCCGCCAGCTTGGCATCAGACAAACCGGCCAGGATTTCATGCAGCCGCACGGTTGA
GACGTGCGCGGGCGGCTCGAACACGTACCCGGCCGCGATCATCTCCGCCTCGATCTCTTCGGTAATGAAA
AACGGTTCGTCCTGGCCGTCCTGGTGCGGTTTCATGCTTGTTCCTCTTGGCGTTCATTCTCGGCGGCCGC
CAGGGCGTCGGCCTCGGTCAATGCGTCCTCACGGAAGGCACCGCGCCGCCTGGCCTCGGTGGGCGTCACT
TCCTCGCTGCGCTCAAGTGCGCGGTACAGGGTCGAGCGATGCACGCCAAGCAGTGCAGCCGCCTCTTTCA
CGGTGCGGCCTTCCTGGTCGATCAGCTCGCGGGCGTGCGCGATCTGTGCCGGGGTGAGGGTAGGGCGGGG
GCCAAACTTCACGCCTCGGGCCTTGGCGGCCTCGCGCCCGCTCCGGGTGCGGTCGATGATTAGGGAACGC
TCGAACTCGGCAATGCCGGCGAACACGGTCAACACCATGCGGCCGGCCGGCGTGGTGGTGTCGGCCCACG
GCTCTGCCAGGCTACGCAGGCCCGCGCCGGCCTCCTGGATGCGCTCGGCAATGTCCAGTAGGTCGCGGGT
GCTGCGGGCCAGGCGGTCTAGCCTGGTCACTGTCACAACGTCGCCAGGGCGTAGGTGGTCAAGCATCCTG
GCCAGCTCCGGGCGGTCGCGCCTGGTGCCGGTGATCTTCTCGGAAAACAGCTTGGTGCAGCCGGCCGCGT
GCAGTTCGGCCCGTTGGTTGGTCAAGTCCTGGTCGTCGGTGCTGACGCGGGCATAGCCCAGCAGGCCAGC
GGCGGCGCTCTTGTTCATGGCGTAATGTCTCCGGTTCTAGTCGCAAGTATT
Features (pLannotate 1.2.2; 37 found; start..end, strand, type, name):
    283..307     -  misc_feature   RB T-DNA repeat: right border repeat from nopaline C58 T-DNA
    373..527     -  CDS            lacZα (fragment): LacZα fragment of β-galactosidase; lacZ fragment
    542..2539    +  promoter       Ubi promoter: maize polyubiquitin gene promoter
   2582..2606    +  protein_bind   attB1: mutant version of attB; recombination site for the Gateway® BP reaction BP Clonase™
   2622..3218    +  CDS            APOBEC3A: ABC3A_HUMAN - Experimental evidence at protein level: Swiss-Prot protein existence level 1. DNA deaminase (cytidine deaminase) with restriction activity against viruses, foreign DNA and mobility of retrotransposons. Exhibits antiviral activity against adeno-associated virus (AAV) and human T- cell leukemia virus type 1 (HTLV-1) and may inhibit the mobility of LTR and non-LTR retrotransposons. Selectively targets single-stranded DNA and can deaminate both methylcytosine and cytosine in foreign DNA. Can induce somatic hypermutation in the nuclear and mitochondrial DNA. May also play a role in th
   3315..3334    +  CDS            2xFLAG (fragment): two tandem FLAG® epitope tags
   3390..7490    +  CDS            cas9: CAS9_STRP1 - Also known as csn1 From Streptococcus pyogenes serotype M1.
   7560..7808    +  CDS            UGI: UNGI_BPPB2 - Experimental evidence at protein level: Swiss-Prot protein existence level 1. This protein binds specifically and reversibly to the host uracil-DNA glycosylase, preventing removal of uracil residues from PBS2 DNA by the host uracil-excision repair system. From Bacillus phage PBS2 (Bacteriophage PBS2).
   7863..8115    +  terminator     NOS terminator: nopaline synthase terminator and poly(A) signal
   8160..8180    +  protein_bind   attB5: mutant version of attB; core recombination site for the Gateway® BP reaction BP Clonase™
   8551..8569    -  rep_origin     f1 ori (fragment): f1 bacteriophage origin of replication; arrow indicates direction of (+) strand synthesis
   8574..8729    -  CDS            lacZα (fragment): LacZα fragment of β-galactosidase; lacZ fragment
   8737..8755    +  promoter       T7 promoter: promoter for bacteriophage T7 RNA polymerase
   8764..8787    -  misc_feature   MCS (fragment): pBluescript multiple cloning site
   8803..8821    -  promoter       T3 promoter: promoter for bacteriophage T3 RNA polymerase
   8864..8886    -  protein_bind   lac operator (fragment): The lac repressor binds to the lac operator to inhibit transcription in E. coli. This inhibition can be relieved by adding lactose or isopropyl-β-D-thiogalactopyranoside (IPTG). lac repressor encoded by lacI
   8890..8920    -  promoter       lac promoter: promoter for the E. coli lac operon
   8935..8956    -  protein_bind   CAP binding site: CAP binding activates transcription in the presence of cAMP. E. coli catabolite activator protein
   8998..9073    +  misc_RNA       gRNA scaffold: guide RNA scaffold for the Streptococcus pyogenes CRISPR/Cas9 system
   9276..9300    -  protein_bind   attB2: mutant version of attB; recombination site for the Gateway® BP reaction BP Clonase™
   9318..9353    -  misc_feature   MCS (fragment): pBluescript multiple cloning site
   9390..9412    -  protein_bind   lac operator (fragment): The lac repressor binds to the lac operator to inhibit transcription in E. coli. This inhibition can be relieved by adding lactose or isopropyl-β-D-thiogalactopyranoside (IPTG). lac repressor encoded by lacI
   9416..9446    -  promoter       lac promoter: promoter for the E. coli lac operon
   9461..9482    -  protein_bind   CAP binding site: CAP binding activates transcription in the presence of cAMP. E. coli catabolite activator protein
   9495..9583    -  CDS            lacI (fragment): lac repressor; lacI; The lac repressor binds to the lac operator to inhibit transcription in E. coli. This inhibition can be relieved by adding lactose or isopropyl-β-D-thiogalactopyranoside (IPTG).
   9673..10349   +  promoter       CaMV 35S promoter (enhanced): cauliflower mosaic virus 35S promoter with a duplicated enhancer region
  10394..10942   +  CDS            bar: PAT_STRHY - Experimental evidence at protein level: Swiss-Prot protein existence level 1. Inactivates phosphinothricin (PPT) by transfer of an acetyl group from acetyl CoA. Can also acetylate demethylphosphinothricin but not PTT or glutamate. This enzyme is an effector of phosphinothricin tripeptide (PTT or bialaphos) resistance. From Streptomyces hygroscopicus. Introduced by genetic manipulation and expressed in glufosinate-tolerant maize by Dekalb Genetics.
  10952..11126   +  polyA_signal   CaMV poly(A) signal: cauliflower mosaic virus polyadenylation signal
  11204..11228   -  misc_feature   LB T-DNA repeat: left border repeat from nopaline C58 T-DNA
  11653..12447   +  CDS            KanR: aminoglycoside phosphotransferase; aphA-3; confers resistance to kanamycin
  12534..13122   +  rep_origin     ori: high-copy-number ColE1/pMB1/pBR322/pUC origin of replication
  13308..13448   -  misc_feature   bom: basis of mobility region from pBR322
  13550..13589   -  CDS            rop (fragment): Rop protein, which maintains plasmids at low copy number; rop
  13792..13986   -  rep_origin     pVS1 oriV: origin of replication for the Pseudomonas plasmid pVS1 (Heeb et al., 2000)
  14052..15125   -  CDS            pVS1 RepA: replication protein from the Pseudomonas plasmid pVS1 (Heeb et al., 2000)
  15554..16183   -  CDS            pVS1 StaA: stability protein from the Pseudomonas plasmid pVS1 (Heeb et al., 2000)
  16743..17144   -  CDS            Y4CG_SINFN (fragment): Protein inferred from homology: Swiss-Prot protein existence level 3. From Sinorhizobium fredii (strain NBRC 101917 / NGR234).
