[The description below was written by a language model from this plasmid's Addgene catalogue record and pLannotate feature annotations shown in this document.]
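Description:
pYPQAT14 is an all-in-one T-DNA binary vector of about 17.2 kb for cytosine (C-to-T) base editing in dicot plants, built on the pYPQ166 backbone. Outside the T-DNA borders it carries a kanamycin resistance gene and a high-copy ColE1/pUC-type origin for propagation in E. coli. It also has the pVS1 oriV, RepA and StaA functions, which support replication and stable maintenance in Agrobacterium, and a pBR322 bom site. This arrangement is typical of vectors intended for Agrobacterium-mediated plant transformation.

Between the nopaline-type right and left border repeats lie three functional units. The maize ubiquitin (ZmUbi1) promoter drives the A3A/Y130F-CBE_V01 editor and is terminated by the NOS terminator. The editor is a fusion of human APOBEC3A cytidine deaminase carrying the Y130F substitution, the Streptococcus pyogenes Cas9 D10A nickase, and the phage PBS2 uracil glycosylase inhibitor (UGI). The record lists NLS and 3x FLAG tags, although the annotation detects only a FLAG fragment between the deaminase and Cas9. The deaminase converts cytosines on the displaced strand to uracil, the nickase biases repair toward the edited strand, and UGI blocks uracil excision. The editor recognises NGG PAMs and is described as having a wide editing window.

Downstream is the sgRNA unit, which the record says is driven by the AtU3 promoter; this promoter is not annotated in the feature table. Just upstream of the SpCas9 gRNA scaffold sits a lac promoter/lacZα fragment whose role the record does not state. The attB1, attB5 and attB2 sites are remnants of multisite Gateway assembly. An enhanced CaMV 35S promoter drives the bar gene with a CaMV poly(A) signal, giving Basta (phosphinothricin) selection of transformed plants. The vector belongs to a CRISPR toolbox designed for large-scale screens in plants.
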