Addgene plasmid #223386: pYPQAT14
Purpose: T-DNA vector for A3A/Y130F-CBE_V01 based C-to-T base editing for dicot plants; NGG PAM; wide working window; A3A/Y130F-CBE_V01 was driven by ZmUbi1 and sgRNA was by AtU3; BASTA for plant selection.
Depositing lab: Yiping Qi. Depositing organization: University of Maryland, College Park. Publication: A comprehensive all-in-one CRISPR toolbox for large-scale screens in plants. Cheng Y, Li G, Qi A, Mandlik R, Pan C, Wang D, Ge S, Qi Y. Plant Cell. 2025 Apr 9:koaf081. doi: 10.1093/plcell/koaf081. PubMed 40202185.
Backbone
  Vector backbone: pYPQ166
  Vector type: Plant Expression, CRISPR
  Selectable markers: Basta
Growth in bacteria
  Bacterial resistance: Kanamycin, 50 μg/mL
  Growth temperature: 37°C
  Growth strain: DH5alpha
  Copy number: High Copy
Gene/Insert
  Gene/Insert name: ZmUbi-hA3A-Y130F-SpCas9-D10A-UGI-AtU3-gRNA scaffold
  Tag / fusion protein: NLS; 3x FLAG
Terms and licenses: Academic/Nonprofit Terms; Industry Terms: Not Available to Industry
How to cite: pYPQAT14 was a gift from Yiping Qi (Addgene plasmid # 223386 ; http://n2t.net/addgene:223386 ; RRID:Addgene_223386)
